>Addgene plasmid #39716 | KHBD00660 | depositor partial sequence | sequence record 50156 | KHBD00660 sequence 2436 bps
ATGGAGGACATCAAGATCAAGATGGAGCCGCAGGACGAAGTGCCGGACAGTTCAATCAGAATTCTGAGCG
CATGTGATACGCTGAAAATTTTGGACGAGGGATCTCAAATGATAACAGTGCCGATCAGGGATCGTTTGCG
TTCCGAGGACGAGCGCCTATTTATCGCCAGCCTGGAACTCGGCCACCAACAGATATTTGCGTCTGAATCG
GAGGACAACCCAAATCCAAAACATTGCGATATTTGCCAGTACAAGTTTAAAAGCCAACAGGATATATCAA
GTCACCGGGTTCATCACGAAATGAACCTACATTTTTGTCGCCTGGGCTGTGGTATCTGGCTGGACACGCT
TGAAAAGATCCTTGAGCATGAATATCGCCAGCATTTCCAGCCAGGGCGTGTGTTGTGCTGTAGGGTTTGC
GATTTTATGGCCAATAGCGCGGACGATCTGGCCAGCCATATGCAAAAGCACATTTACGTATATCGCTTTG
TTTGCTCCATTTGTCGTCGGCATTTTGAGTCCAAACAGAGCCTCAATCTGCATAGGAAGCAGAGCCAGAA
CTTTTGCAGCCTGCTGGATTTCAGAAAGGGGTCATCATCAAAGCCGGAACTTGTGGCAGTTAGTACGCCG
GTACCTGAAGAGTCGAATTGCTATGTGCAAATAAAAGAAGAGCCACTTAACGCAGAGGAAGCAGACCGAA
TGCTATTGGAAGACAACCCTCCACTCAATGTAAAATTGGAACCACAGGACGAGGAAATGCCAGATGTGAG
TAGGATTAAGGAGGAACAGTCAAATGGTAGCGTCTGGACAGCCATACATACTCCGTTGAGGAATAAACTG
CGCCTGCCTGCTCTGGCCACTACCAAAAATCAGATGCACTTAAAACCAGGTGTTAAGCGAAATGGACTAC
TAACGTCTAATGTGGAATCTCTTAACAAGAAATCCAATCACTCAGTGATATCCGATGATGCGAATATTCC
GATTTCCAACCAAGAACCTTCAAATTCCTCAATTGCAGCCAATATACTGAAAGTGTTACCTAGTAACTGC
ATGGTCATCAAGTTGCCTCCCAACACAAAAATTTTTAAGACGCCAGGTCAAGCTCCGGCTACCCCTAAGG
ACTCTCCTACCGTAACTCTAAGTGGTACGGAGAATTCAACCAATTTCATAAAGATTCCGAAGACGATAAG
TATAAGTACTGTCGGTTCCATGGGTAATCCTCATGCGTCTGCTAAGACTGTGCAACCAACCCAAACTCAC
AGTCGTTCATCGTGCTTTCTTGTCGACGCGTTTAACAATTCCAAGAGCAGACCCGAATCCATGAAGATAA
TCAACGAATTTCGTAATCAAATTCGGTCCATAGAGAAGACATTGCCACTGCCGGGAACAGTGCTACAATC
CTCGAAAGTAACGATGGATGAATCAACGTCGTCTCCCATGGATGCACCCAAACCCGTAGAACTGATGCTC
AACCCGTCGGCTTTAATGGCGGCCAGGGAACTGGAGATCCAATACCCGCTATATCGATTTATGTGGACTT
GTCCGCTATGCCAGCGAATGTTTGAGAAGCATTGCGCATTTCGTGCGCATCTGACTAACAAGCACGACTT
AACCGATGAAAAGTGTAACGTCCTTAAAGTGGTTTTAATGCCTTCTAAAATACTTTCACAGGACTCAGCA
AATGCTGCAACTCAAAGAGTGCATGTGCCATCGAATCCACAAACGCCTGTGCCTCCTCCAGAACTACCCA
ATACTGTTAATTTGCCTTTATTGCTAAGTAAAACGTCTGCTCCATTAACAGGCCAGACATCAGCACTATC
CAATGTGCCTGTTAACAAAGGTTTATCCCCGACAAGTATAAATATAGAAAAACCAAAGGTCTCCAAGAAG
CCCAAAAAAAATCAGTCGTTCCAGTGCACCGAATGCTTAAAAGTGTTTACTACTTTTGGAGCCTTGCGCA
TTCACAAGTCCATACACACGGGGGAACTGCCTTACCAGTGCAGCTACTGTGACAAACGTTTCCGAACTCC
TGGACAAGTGCGTGTACACCACCGTCGTCACACCGGAGAGAAACCATTTAAGTGCAAGATATGCTCGTTA
GACTTTACTCACCGGGAAACTTTAATTTCCCATCTATCGCGGCATATTGGTATGAAGCGGTATAAATGCT
ACGGATGCGATAAATACTTTGTAGTCGTCAGCGGCTTACGAGCTCATCGTCGTCTCCGGCCAGACACCTG
TGGGAAGGTTAAGTTCACCGCTCGAGCCCATGGTCCCCGCGTGCGGGTCATCAGGGGAGAGGTGGTGTTC
CAGTATCATCCAGAGCACAACGGCTACTTACGCAGTGAGGACCCGCTCAACATTTTGTCCCAACGTGATC
AAACCAACTCAACCCCGCCAGAAACTGCAATAGATAAAGGAAATGCGATTAGGAAC
