>Addgene plasmid #39716 | KHBD00660 | addgene partial sequence | sequence record 53496 | M13-F20 5'-TGTAAAACGACGGCCAGT-3'
ATTTTGACTGATAGTGACCTGTTCGTTGCAACAAATTGATGAGCAATGCTTTTTTATAATGCCAACTTTG
TACAAAAAAGTTGGCACCATGGAGGACATCAAGATCAAGATGGAGCCGCAGGACGAAGTGCCGGACAGTT
CAATCAGAATTCTGAGCGCATGTGATACGCTGAAAATTTTGGACGAGGGATCTCAAATGATAACAGTGCC
GATCAGGGATCGTTTGCGTTCCGAGGACGAGCGCCTATTTATCGCCAGCCTGGAACTCGGCCACCAACAG
ATATTTGCGTCTGAATCGGAGGACAACCCAAATCCAAAACATTGCGATATTTGCCAGTACAAGTTTAAAA
GCCAACAGGATATATCAAGTCACCGGGTTCATCACGAAATGAACCTACATTTTTGTCGCCTGGGCTGTGG
TATCTGGCTGGACACGCTTGAAAAGATCCTTGAGCATGAATATCGCCAGCATTTCCAGCCAGGGCGTGTG
TTGTGCTGTAGGGTTTGCGATTTTATGGCCAATAGCGCGGACGATCTGGCCAGCCATATGCAAAAGCACA
TTTACGTATATCGCTTTGTTTGCTCCATTTGTCGTCGGCATTTTGAGTCCAAACAGAGCCTCAATCTGCA
TAGGAAGCAGAGCCAGAACTTTTGCAGCCTGCTGGATTTCAGAAAGGGGTCATCATCAAAGCCGGAACTT
GTGGCAGTTAGTACGCCGGTACCTGAAGAGTCGAATTGCTATGTGCAAAT
