[The description below was written by a language model from this plasmid's Addgene catalogue record.]
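Description:
KHBD00660 is a Gateway entry clone built in the pDONR221 backbone (Invitrogen), carrying the open reading frame of the Drosophila melanogaster gene CG10462 (FBgn0032815). The insert is about 2.4 kb in a backbone of roughly 2.5 kb. It was introduced by Gateway recombination, which in a pDONR vector replaces the donor cassette and leaves the ORF flanked by recombination sites suitable for later transfer. The plasmid is propagated in standard E. coli cloning strains as a high-copy plasmid under kanamycin selection. M13 forward and reverse primer sites flank the insert for sequence verification. No feature table accompanies the record, so the exact positions of the attachment sites and other backbone elements are not documented here.

The construct has no promoter, so it is not itself an expression vector. It serves as a shuttle source from which the coding sequence can be moved by LR recombination into destination vectors that supply the promoter, tags or fusion partners. The depositor notes that ORFs in this collection were cloned open-ended, without a stop codon, which allows in-frame C-terminal fusions after transfer as well as N-terminal ones. The clone belongs to a collection associated with a study on automated screening of protein–DNA interactions at Drosophila regulatory elements. This suggests that the ORF was meant to be transferred into fusion vectors for such interaction assays, though the record does not specify which destination vectors were used or what function CG10462 has.
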