Addgene plasmid #39716: KHBD00660
Depositing lab: Bart Deplancke. Depositing organization: Swiss Federal Institute of Technology (EPFL). Publication: Automated protein-DNA interaction screening of Drosophila regulatory elements. Korneel Hens, Jean-Daniel Feuz, Alina Isakova, Antonina Lagovitina, Andreas Massouras, Julien Bryois, Patrick Callaerts, Susan E. Celniker, Bart Deplancke. Nat Methods. 2011 Oct 30;8(12):1065-70. 10.1038/nmeth.1763 PubMed 22037703.
Backbone
  Vector backbone: pDONR221
  Backbone manufacturer: Invitrogen
  Backbone size w/o insert (bp): 2536
  Vector type: Gateway DONR vector
Growth in bacteria
  Bacterial resistance: Kanamycin, 50 μg/mL
  Growth temperature: 37°C
  Growth strain: DH5alpha
  Copy number: High Copy
Gene/Insert
  Gene/Insert name: CG10462 (alt name: FBgn0032815)
  Species: D. melanogaster (fly)
  Insert size (bp): 2436
  Entrez Gene: CG10462 (a.k.a. Dmel_CG10462, BcDNA:SD07008, Dmel\CG10462)
  Promoter: none
  Cloning method: Gateway Cloning
  Sequencing primers: 5′ M13-F20; 3′ M13R
Terms and licenses: Academic/Nonprofit Terms; Industry Terms: Not Available to Industry
Depositor comments: Please note that the ORFs in this collection were cloned open-ended (without a stop codon).
How to cite: KHBD00660 was a gift from Bart Deplancke (Addgene plasmid # 39716 ; http://n2t.net/addgene:39716 ; RRID:Addgene_39716)
